Addgene plasmid #168125: Gq-CASE
Purpose: Encodes a BRET-based activity sensor for the heterotrimeric G protein Gq. Composed of the subunits G alpha q (GNAQ) tagged with NanoLuciferase, G beta 3 (GNB3) and Venus-tagged G gamma 9 (GNG9).
Depositing lab: Gunnar Schulte. Depositing organization: Karolinska Institutet. Publication: Quantitative assessment of constitutive G protein-coupled receptor activity with BRET-based G protein biosensors. Schihada H, Shekhani R, Schulte G. Sci Signal. 2021 Sep 7;14(699):eabf1653. doi: 10.1126/scisignal.abf1653. Epub 2021 Sep 7. PubMed 34516756.
Backbone
  Vector backbone: Clontech-style N1
  Backbone manufacturer: Clontech
  Vector type: Mammalian Expression, Luciferase
Growth in bacteria
  Bacterial resistance: Kanamycin, 50 μg/mL
  Growth temperature: 37°C
  Growth strain: DH5alpha
  Copy number: High Copy
Gene/Insert
  Gene/Insert name: GNAQ, GNB3, GNG9
  Species: H. sapiens (human)
  Mutation: NLuc is inserted at F124/E125 within GNAQ
  Entrez Gene: GNAQ (a.k.a. CMAL, CMC1, G-ALPHA-q, GAQ, SWS); GNB3 (a.k.a. CSNB1H, HG2D); GNGT2 (a.k.a. G-GAMMA-8, G-GAMMA-C, GNG9, GNGT8, HG3I)
  Tag / fusion protein: cpVenus on GNG9 (N terminal on insert)
  Cloning method: Unknown
Terms and licenses: Academic/Nonprofit Terms; Industry Terms: Not Available to Industry
Depositor comments: Please visit https://www.biorxiv.org/content/10.1101/2021.02.05.429900v1 for bioRxiv preprint.
How to cite: Gq-CASE was a gift from Gunnar Schulte (Addgene plasmid # 168125 ; http://n2t.net/addgene:168125 ; RRID:Addgene_168125)
