[The description below was written by a language model from this plasmid's Addgene catalogue record and pLannotate feature annotations shown in this document.]
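Description:
Gq-CASE is a mammalian expression plasmid built on a Clontech-style N1 backbone that delivers all three subunits of a BRET-based activity sensor for the human heterotrimeric G protein Gq from a single vector. It is propagated in E. coli through a high-copy ColE1/pUC-type origin and selected with kanamycin. The NeoR/KanR gene sits behind tandem bacterial (bla-type) and SV40 early promoters and is terminated by the HSV TK polyadenylation signal, so the same marker can provide G418 selection in mammalian cells. An f1 origin is also present.

The payload is a single transcription unit driven by the CMV immediate-early enhancer/promoter and ended by the SV40 poly(A) signal. The annotated order is G beta 3 (GNB3), then circularly permuted Venus (annotated as cp173Venus) fused to the N terminus of the G gamma subunit, then an EMCV IRES, then G alpha q carrying NanoLuc inserted between F124 and E125. The short gap between GNB3 and cpVenus has no annotated feature, so the record does not state how these two proteins are separated; the IRES allows independent translation of the G alpha subunit from the same mRNA. The automated annotation labels the gamma subunit as a GNG11 fragment and the region downstream of NanoLuc as a Dictyostelium G alpha fragment. These are probably homology hits to the recorded GNG9 (GNGT2) and GNAQ inserts, and the GNAQ portion upstream of NanoLuc is unannotated.

In the intact heterotrimer, the NanoLuc donor on G alpha q lies close to the Venus acceptor on G gamma, giving energy transfer. Activation and rearrangement or dissociation of the subunits changes the BRET signal. The sensor is used to measure ligand-induced and constitutive G protein-coupled receptor activity toward Gq in transfected cells.
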