Features (pLannotate 1.2.2; 20 found; start..end, strand, type, name):
      1..304     +  enhancer       CMV enhancer: human cytomegalovirus immediate early enhancer
    305..508     +  promoter       CMV promoter: human cytomegalovirus (CMV) immediate early promoter
    537..1556    +  CDS            GNB3 (sequence partly withheld): GBB3_HUMAN - Experimental evidence at protein level: Swiss-Prot protein existence level 1. Guanine nucleotide-binding proteins (G proteins) are involved as a modulator or transducer in various transmembrane signaling systems. The beta and gamma chains are required for the GTPase activity, for replacement of GDP by GTP, and for G protein-effector interaction. From Homo sapiens (Human).
   1617..2351    +  CDS            cp173Venus: circularly permuted form of the Venus yellow fluorescent protein (Nagai et al., 2004) efficient FRET acceptor for CFP
   2370..2570    +  CDS            GNG11 (fragment): GBG11_HUMAN - Also known as GNGT11. Experimental evidence at protein level: Swiss-Prot protein existence level 1. Guanine nucleotide-binding proteins (G proteins) are involved as a modulator or transducer in various transmembrane signaling systems. The beta and gamma chains are required for the GTPase activity, for replacement of GDP by GTP, and for G protein-effector interaction. From Homo sapiens (Human).
   2598..2615    -  promoter       SP6 promoter (fragment): promoter for bacteriophage SP6 RNA polymerase
   2738..3200    +  misc_feature   IRES: internal ribosome entry site (IRES) of the encephalomyocarditis virus (EMCV)
   3604..4112    +  CDS            Nluc (fragment): NanoLuc® luciferase human codon-optimized
   4153..4809    +  CDS            gpaE (fragment): GPA5_DICDI - Protein inferred from homology: Swiss-Prot protein existence level 3. Guanine nucleotide-binding proteins (G proteins) are involved as modulators or transducers in various transmembrane signaling systems. From Dictyostelium discoideum (Slime mold).
   4860..4943    +  CDS            large T antigen (fragment): large T antigen from SV40 (simian virus 40)
   4966..5087    +  polyA_signal   SV40 poly(A) signal: SV40 polyadenylation signal
   5121..5549    -  rep_origin     f1 ori (sequence partly withheld): f1 bacteriophage origin of replication; arrow indicates direction of (+) strand synthesis
   5576..5680    +  promoter       AmpR promoter: bla
   5682..6039    +  promoter       SV40 promoter: SV40 enhancer and early promoter
   6074..6868    +  CDS            NeoR/KanR: aminoglycoside phosphotransferase from Tn5; aph(3')-II (or nptII); confers resistance to neomycin, kanamycin, and G418 (Geneticin®)
   6889..7041    +  CDS            ble (fragment): BLE_KLEPN - Experimental evidence at protein level: Swiss-Prot protein existence level 1. Binding protein with a strong affinity to the bleomycin family of antibiotics. Binds to CL990; an antimitotic-antibiotic compound. From Klebsiella pneumoniae.
   7100..7147    +  polyA_signal   HSV TK poly(A) signal: herpes simplex virus thymidine kinase polyadenylation signal (Cole and Stacy, 1985)
   7238..7254    -  polyA_signal   bGH poly(A) signal (fragment): bovine growth hormone polyadenylation signal
   7476..8064    +  rep_origin     ori: high-copy-number ColE1/pMB1/pBR322/pUC origin of replication
   8179..8238    +  enhancer       CMV enhancer (fragment): human cytomegalovirus immediate early enhancer
>Addgene plasmid #168125 | Gq-CASE | addgene full sequence | sequence record 332869 | Addgene NGS Result
CGTTACATAACTTACGGTAAATGGCCCGCCTGGCTGACCGCCCAACGACCCCCGCCCATTGACGTCAATA
ATGACGTATGTTCCCATAGTAACGCCAATAGGGACTTTCCATTGACGTCAATGGGTGGAGTATTTACGGT
AAACTGCCCACTTGGCAGTACATCAAGTGTATCATATGCCAAGTACGCCCCCTATTGACGTCAATGACGG
TAAATGGCCCGCCTGGCATTATGCCCAGTACATGACCTTATGGGACTTTCCTACTTGGCAGTACATCTAC
GTATTAGTCATCGCTATTACCATGGTGATGCGGTTTTGGCAGTACATCAATGGGCGTGGATAGCGGTTTG
ACTCACGGGGATTTCCAAGTCTCCACCCCATTGACGTCAATGGGAGTTTGTTTTGGCACCAAAATCAACG
GGACTTTCCAAAATGTCGTAACAACTCCGCCCCATTGACGCAAATGGGCGGTAGGCGTGTACGGTGGGAG
GTCTATATAAGCAGAGCTGGTTTAGTGAACCGTCAGATCCGCTAGCATG
[1017 nt withheld, positions 540-1556]
GAGGGCAGAGGAAGTCTTCTAACATGCGGTGACGTGGAGGAGAATCCCGGCCCTACCGGTATGGACGGCG
GCGTGCAGCTCGCCGACCACTACCAGCAGAACACCCCCATCGGCGACGGCCCCGTGCTGCTGCCCGACAA
CCACTACCTGAGCTACCAGTCCGCCCTGAGCAAAGACCCCAACGAGAAGCGCGATCACATGGTCCTGCTG
GAGTTCGTGACCGCCGCCGGGATCACTCTCGGCATGGACGAGCTGTACAAGGGTGGCAGCGGTGGCATGG
TGAGCAAGGGCGAGGAGCTGTTCACCGGGGTGGTGCCCATCCTGGTCGAGCTGGACGGCGACGTAAACGG
CCACAAGTTCAGCGTGTCCGGCGAGGGCGAGGGCGATGCCACCTACGGCAAGCTGACCCTGAAGCTGATC
TGCACCACCGGCAAGCTGCCCGTGCCCTGGCCCACCCTCGTGACCACCCTGGGCTACGGCCTGCAGTGCT
TCGCCCGCTACCCCGACCACATGAAGCAGCACGACTTCTTCAAGTCCGCCATGCCCGAAGGCTACGTCCA
GGAGCGCACCATCTTCTTCAAGGACGACGGCAACTACAAGACCCGCGCCGAGGTGAAGTTCGAGGGCGAC
ACCCTGGTGAACCGCATCGAGCTGAAGGGCATCGACTTCAAGGAGGACGGCAACATCCTGGGGCACAAGC
TGGAGTACAACTACAACAGCCACAACGTCTATATCACCGCCGACAAACAGAAGAACGGCATCAAGGCCAA
CTTCAAGATCCGCCACAACATCGAGTCCGGACTCAGATCTGCCCAGGATCTCAGCGAGAAGGACCTGTTG
AAGATGGAGGTGGAGCAGCTGAAGAAAGAAGTGAAAAACACAAGAATTCCGATTTCCAAAGCGGGAAAGG
AAATCAAGGAGTACGTGGAGGCCCAAGCAGGAAACGATCCTTTTCTCAAAGGCATCCCTGAGGACAAGAA
TCCCTTCAAGGAGAAAGGTGGCTGTCTGATAAGCTAAGTCGACAGATCTCAATTGGGGCCCCTATAGTGT
CACCTAAATAATTCCGCCCCCCCCTCTCCCTCCCCCCCCCCTAACGTTACTGGCCGAAGCCGCTTGGAAT
AAGGCCGGTGTGCGTTTGTCTATATGTTATTTTCCACCATATTGCCGTCTTTTGGCAATGTGAGGGCCCG
GAAACCTGGCCCTGTCTTCTTGACGAGCATTCCTAGGGGTCTTTCCCCTCTCGCCAAAGGAATGCAAGGT
CTGTTGAATGTCGTGAAGGAAGCAGTTCCTCTGGAAGCTTCTTGAAGACAAACAACGTCTGTAGCGACCC
TTTGCAGGCAGCGGAACCCCCCACCTGGCGACAGGTGCCTCTGCGGCCAAAAGCCACGTGTATAAGATAC
ACCTGCAAAGGCGGCACAACCCCAGTGCCACGTTGTGAGTTGGATAGTTGTGGAAAGAGTCAAATGGCTC
TCCTCAAGCGTATTCAACAAGGGGCTGAAGGATGCCCAGAAGGTACCCCATTGTATGGGATCTGATCTGG
GGCCTCGGTGCACATGCTTTACATGTGTTTAGTCGAGGTTAAAAAAACGTCTAGGCCCCCCGAACCACGG
GGACGTGGTTTTCCTTTGAAAAACACGATGATAATGGATCCATGACTCTGGAGTCCATCATGGCGTGCTG
CCTGAGCGAGGAGGCCAAGGAAGCCCGGCGGATCAACGACGAGATCGAGCGGCAGCTCCGCAGGGACAAG
CGGGACGCCCGCCGGGAGCTCAAGCTGCTGCTGCTCGGGACAGGAGAGAGTGGCAAGAGTACGTTTATCA
AGCAGATGAGAATCATCCATGGGTCAGGATACTCTGATGAAGATAAAAGGGGCTTCACCAAGCTGGTGTA
TCAGAACATCTTCACGGCCATGCAGGCCATGATCAGAGCCATGGACACACTCAAGATCCCATACAAGTAT
GAGCACAATAAGGCTCATGCACAATTAGTTCGAGAAGTTGATGTGGAGAAGGTGTCTGCTTTTAGCGGTG
GAGGCGGGACGCGTTCTGTCTTCACACTCGAAGATTTCGTTGGGGACTGGCGACAGACAGCCGGCTACAA
CCTGGACCAAGTCCTTGAACAGGGAGGTGTGTCCAGTTTGTTTCAGAATCTCGGGGTGTCCGTAACTCCG
ATCCAAAGGATTGTCCTGAGCGGTGAAAATGGGCTGAAGATCGACATCCATGTCATCATCCCGTATGAAG
GTCTGAGCGGCGACCAAATGGGCCAGATCGAAAAAATTTTTAAGGTGGTGTACCCTGTGGATGATCATCA
CTTTAAGGTGATCCTGCACTATGGCACACTGGTAATCGACGGGGTTACGCCGAACATGATCGACTATTTC
GGACGGCCGTATGAAGGCATCGCCGTGTTCGACGGCAAAAAGATCACTGTAACAGGGACCCTGTGGAACG
GCAACAAAATTATCGACGAGCGCCTGATCAACCCCGACGGCTCCCTGCTGTTCCGAGTAACCATCAACGG
AGTGACCGGCTGGCGGCTGTGCGAACGCATTCTGGCCACCGGTGGTGGCGGATCCGAGAATCCATATGTA
GATGCAATAAAGAGTTTATGGAATGATCCTGGAATCCAGGAATGCTATGATAGACGACGAGAATATCAAT
TATCTGACTCTACCAAATACTATCTTAATGACTTGGACCGCGTAGCTGACCCTGCCTACCTGCCTACGCA
ACAAGATGTGCTTAGAGTTCGAGTCCCCACCACAGGGATCATCGAATACCCCTTTGACTTACAAAGTGTC
ATTTTCAGAATGGTCGATGTAGGGGGCCAAAGGTCAGAGAGAAGAAAATGGATACACTGCTTTGAAAATG
TCACCTCTATCATGTTTCTAGTAGCGCTTAGTGAATATGATCAAGTTCTCGTGGAGTCAGACAATGAGAA
CCGAATGGAGGAAAGCAAGGCTCTCTTTAGAACAATTATCACATACCCCTGGTTCCAGAACTCCTCGGTT
ATTCTGTTCTTAAACAAGAAAGATCTTCTTGAGGAGAAAATCATGTATTCCCATCTAGTGGACTACTTCC
CAGAATATGATGGACCCCAGAGAGATGCCCAGGCAGCCCGAGAATTCATTCTGAAGATGTTCGTGGACCT
GAACCCAGACAGTGACAAAATTATCTACTCCCACTTCACGTGCGCCACAGACACCGAGAATATCCGCTTT
GTCTTTGCTGCCGTCAAGGACACCATCCTCCAGTTGAACCTGAAGGAGTACAATCTGGTCTAATCTAGAG
GGCCGCGACTCTAGATCATAATCAGCCATACCACATTTGTAGAGGTTTTACTTGCTTTAAAAAACCTCCC
ACACCTCCCCCTGAACCTGAAACATAAAATGAATGCAATTGTTGTTGTTAACTTGTTTATTGCAGCTTAT
AATGGTTACAAATAAAGCAATAGCATCACAAATTTCACAAATAAAGCATTTTTTTCACTGCATTCTAGTT
GTGGTTTGTCCAAACTCATCAATGTATCTTAAGGCGTAAATTGTAAGCGTTAATATTTTGTTAAAATTCG
CGTTAAATTTTTGTTAAATCAGCTCATTTTTTAACCAATAGGCCGAAATCGGCAAAATCCCTTATAAATC
AAAAGAATAGACCGAGATAGGGT
[37 nt withheld, positions 5220-5256]
AAAGAACGTGGACTCCAACGTCAAAGG
[49 nt withheld, positions 5284-5332]
T
[91 nt withheld, positions 5334-5424]
G
[124 nt withheld, positions 5426-5549]
CAGGTGGCACTTTTCGGGGAAATGTGCGCGGAACCCCTATTTGTTTATTTTTCTAAATACATTCAAATAT
GTATCCGCTCATGAGACAATAACCCTGATAAATGCTTCAATAATATTGAAAAAGGAAGAGTCCTGAGGCG
GAAAGAACCAGCTGTGGAATGTGTGTCAGTTAGGGTGTGGAAAGTCCCCAGGCTCCCCAGCAGGCAGAAG
TATGCAAAGCATGCATCTCAATTAGTCAGCAACCAGGTGTGGAAAGTCCCCAGGCTCCCCAGCAGGCAGA
AGTATGCAAAGCATGCATCTCAATTAGTCAGCAACCATAGTCCCGCCCCTAACTCCGCCCATCCCGCCCC
TAACTCCGCCCAGTTCCGCCCATTCTCCGCCCCATGGCTGACTAATTTTTTTTATTTATGCAGAGGCCGA
GGCCGCCTCGGCCTCTGAGCTATTCCAGAAGTAGTGAGGAGGCTTTTTTGGAGGCCTAGGCTTTTGCAAA
GATCGATCAAGAGACAGGATGAGGATCGTTTCGCATGATTGAACAAGATGGATTGCACGCAGGTTCTCCG
GCCGCTTGGGTGGAGAGGCTATTCGGCTATGACTGGGCACAACAGACAATCGGCTGCTCTGATGCCGCCG
TGTTCCGGCTGTCAGCGCAGGGGCGCCCGGTTCTTTTTGTCAAGACCGACCTGTCCGGTGCCCTGAATGA
ACTGCAAGACGAGGCAGCGCGGCTATCGTGGCTGGCCACGACGGGCGTTCCTTGCGCAGCTGTGCTCGAC
GTTGTCACTGAAGCGGGAAGGGACTGGCTGCTATTGGGCGAAGTGCCGGGGCAGGATCTCCTGTCATCTC
ACCTTGCTCCTGCCGAGAAAGTATCCATCATGGCTGATGCAATGCGGCGGCTGCATACGCTTGATCCGGC
TACCTGCCCATTCGACCACCAAGCGAAACATCGCATCGAGCGAGCACGTACTCGGATGGAAGCCGGTCTT
GTCGATCAGGATGATCTGGACGAAGAGCATCAGGGGCTCGCGCCAGCCGAACTGTTCGCCAGGCTCAAGG
CGAGCATGCCCGACGGCGAGGATCTCGTCGTGACCCATGGCGATGCCTGCTTGCCGAATATCATGGTGGA
AAATGGCCGCTTTTCTGGATTCATCGACTGTGGCCGGCTGGGTGTGGCGGACCGCTATCAGGACATAGCG
TTGGCTACCCGTGATATTGCTGAAGAGCTTGGCGGCGAATGGGCTGACCGCTTCCTCGTGCTTTACGGTA
TCGCCGCTCCCGATTCGCAGCGCATCGCCTTCTATCGCCTTCTTGACGAGTTCTTCTGAGCGGGACTCTG
GGGTTCGAAATGACCGACCAAGCGACGCCCAACCTGCCATCACGAGATTTCGATTCCACCGCCGCCTTCT
ATGAAAGGTTGGGCTTCGGAATCGTTTTCCGGGACGCCGGCTGGATGATCCTCCAGCGCGGGGATCTCAT
GCTGGAGTTCTTCGCCCACCCTAGGGGGAGGCTAACTGAAACACGGAAGGAGACAATACCGGAAGGAACC
CGCGCTATGACGGCAATAAAAAGACAGAATAAAACGCACGGTGTTGGGTCGTTTGTTCATAAACGCGGGG
TTCGGTCCCAGGGCTGGCACTCTGTCGATACCCCACCGAGACCCCATTGGGGCCAATACGCCCGCGTTTC
TTCCTTTTCCCCACCCCACCCCCCAAGTTCGGGTGAAGGCCCAGGGCTCGCAGCCAACGTCGGGGCGGCA
GGCCCTGCCATAGCCTCAGGTTACTCATATATACTTTAGATTGATTTAAAACTTCATTTTTAATTTAAAA
GGATCTAGGTGAAGATCCTTTTTGATAATCTCATGACCAAAATCCCTTAACGTGAGTTTTCGTTCCACTG
AGCGTCAGACCCCGTAGAAAAGATCAAAGGATCTTCTTGAGATCCTTTTTTTCTGCGCGTAATCTGCTGC
TTGCAAACAAAAAAACCACCGCTACCAGCGGTGGTTTGTTTGCCGGATCAAGAGCTACCAACTCTTTTTC
CGAAGGTAACTGGCTTCAGCAGAGCGCAGATACCAAATACTGTTCTTCTAGTGTAGCCGTAGTTAGGCCA
CCACTTCAAGAACTCTGTAGCACCGCCTACATACCTCGCTCTGCTAATCCTGTTACCAGTGGCTGCTGCC
AGTGGCGATAAGTCGTGTCTTACCGGGTTGGACTCAAGACGATAGTTACCGGATAAGGCGCAGCGGTCGG
GCTGAACGGGGGGTTCGTGCACACAGCCCAGCTTGGAGCGAACGACCTACACCGAACTGAGATACCTACA
GCGTGAGCTATGAGAAAGCGCCACGCTTCCCGAAGGGAGAAAGGCGGACAGGTATCCGGTAAGCGGCAGG
GTCGGAACAGGAGAGCGCACGAGGGAGCTTCCAGGGGGAAACGCCTGGTATCTTTATAGTCCTGTCGGGT
TTCGCCACCTCTGACTTGAGCGTCGATTTTTGTGATGCTCGTCAGGGGGGCGGAGCCTATGGAAAAACGC
CAGCAACGCGGCCTTTTTACGGTTCCTGGCCTTTTGCTGGCCTTTTGCTCACATGTTCTTTCCTGCGTTA
TCCCCTGATTCTGTGGATAACCGTATTACCGCCATGCATTAGTTATTAATAGTAATCAATTACGGGGTCA
TTAGTTCATAGCCCATATATGGAGTTCCG
